>Addgene plasmid #180010 | pUFlip-floxed2A-KalTA4-; HE1A:BFP -0 | addgene full sequence | sequence record 353840 | Addgene NGS Result
CGGGTTTCGCCACCTCTGACTTGAGCGTCGATTTTTGTGATGCTCGTCAGGGGGGCGGAGCCTATGGAAA
AACGCCAGCAACGCGGCCTTTTTACGGTTCCTGGCCTTTTGCTGGCCTTTTGCTCACATGTTCTTTCCTG
CGTTATCCCCTGATTCTGTGGATAACCGTATTACCGCCTTTGAGTGAGCTGATACCGCTCGCCGCAGCCG
AACGACCGAGCGCAGCGAGTCAGTGAGCGAGGAAGCGGAACAGATTTAAATGGTACCGAGCAGAGGTGTA
AAAAGTACTCAAAAATTTTACTCAAGTGAAAGTACAAGTACTTAGGGAAAATTTTACTCAATTAAAAGTA
AAAGTATCTGGCTAGAATCTTACTTGAGTAAAAGTAAAAAAGTACTCCATTAAAATTGTACTTGAGTATT
AAGGAAGTAAAAGTAAAAGCAAGAAAGAAAACTAGAGTGGTCTCCCTTTAGTGAGGGTCAATTGATGGGA
GGCGTTCGGGCCACAGCGGACACGCAGGTGCGCAACGCAATTAATGTGAGTTAGCTCACTCATTAGGCAC
CCCAGGCTTTACACTTTATGCTTCCGGCTCGTATGTTGTGTGGAATTGTGAGCGGATAACAATTTCACAC
AGGAAACAGCTATGACCATGATTACGCCAAGCGCGCAATTAACCCTCACTAAAGGGAACAAAAGCTGGAG
GACCTCGAGGGGGGGCCCGGTACCCAATTCGCCCTATAGTGAGTCGTATTACGCGCGCTCACTGGCCGTC
GTTTTACAACGTCGTGACTGGGAAAACCCTGGCGTTACCCAACTTAATCGCCTTGCAGCACATCCCCCTT
TCGCCAGCTGGCGTAATAGCGAAGAGGCCCGCACCGATCGCCCTTCCCAACAGTTGCGCAGCCTGAATGG
CGAATGGCACCTGCCACACTTCCGGCCGCATAACTTTAAATAATGCCAATTATTTAAAGTTACTATCATA
ACTTCGTATAGCATACATTATACGAAGTTATCACCATAACTTCGTATAGGATACTTTATACGAAGTTATC
CTAGGCTTACCACCCACTAGCGGTCAGACTGCAGATTGCAGCACGAAACAGGAAGCTGACTCCACATGGT
CACATGCTCACTGAAGTGTTGACTTCCCTGACAGCTGTGCACTTTCTAAACCGGTTTTCTCATTCATTTA
CAGGCCACGAACTTCTCTCTGTTAAAGCAAGCAGGAGACGTGGAAGAAAACCCCGGTCCTATGAAACTGC
TCTCATCCATCGAGCAAGCCTGCGACATTTGTCGGCTTAAGAAGCTGAAATGCTCCAAGGAAAAGCCGAA
ATGTGCCAAATGCCTGAAGAACAATTGGGAATGTCGTTACTCTCCCAAAACCAAGCGAAGTCCACTCACA
AGGGCTCATCTGACCGAAGTGGAGAGCAGGCTAGAGAGACTGGAACAACTCTTTTTGCTCATCTTCCCTA
GAGAGGACCTTGACATGATCCTCAAGATGGATTCTCTCCAGGATATTAAAGCCCTTTTGACTGGCTTATT
CGTCCAGGACAATGTGAACAAAGACGCTGTGACAGACCGATTGGCAAGTGTCGAGACCGATATGCCTCTG
ACACTGAGACAGCACAGAATCAGCGCTACTTCCTCAAGCGAAGAGTCTTCTAACAAGGGACAGAGACAGC
TGACTGTTTCGAGCAGGTCGACCCCGTCCCCGGCCGACGCCCTGGACGACGGCGACCTGGACATGCTGCC
TGCTGATGCTCTCGATGATTTCGATCTGGATATGCTCCCGGCCGACGCCCTGGACGACTACGACCTGGAC
ATCCTCCCGGGTAACTAATAATTAAGTCTCAGCCACCGTTAACTGAACATGTCAAAACCTGTGGAGACTG
TTGAGATTTGATGTTCTGAAAAGATAAAGCCTATAAATAAAATGTTGCCCAAATTTCCTGCCTGATGTTT
TTCTTTGTCTTTGCTACATGGCTTTGCTGCTCGGATCGGCTCACTCTGTGTATGCCACGTTCACTTTGTA
CTCTCCTTCTCACGGTAGGTTTATTATTTTTAGATGTGCAGTTAGTTTCTGTGAAATAACACACCACACA
CTGATATTGTCTGTGCATTGACTTGGTGAGTGCACATTGTTTTTGATCTTGACATATTTATATTTGATTG
ATCAGGTGAACTGTGTGAATCTAAAGTGCTCCATACAGATGTTCTGCATTGAAAATATTCTCATTTTATT
AGTGGAAGTGAGTGTATGCCACATCCAATCAATTTCAGCAAACACCCCAGTATGATTTAATGCAAAAAAA
TGAAGGTATCAAACACGCATTACTACTTTGCAGTTAAATATTTAACATTTATTCCAACACGAAAAAAAGC
AGTAAATAACACTTTGACAAACACGTCAGGACATCTTATTTTTGTCACCCTCACAGGCAATTTAGTATAA
TATATTATATATATATATATATCATATAATAATATTCAGTATAATATATATATATATATCATATTATAAT
ATTCAGTATAATATAAAACACAAACACATATATGTATAATATAATATAACATTTTTATTTATTGAGATGC
CTCTATGGACCGTGTTATAAGAAGTAAAGATCAGGAGAAGTAAACATGAAGTGTAATTATGAATACTGAT
GTTAAATTAAGCTATGATGAGTTTTCACTGTTAATTTACCATCTCAATTAAATGTTGATGCCTCCATGAC
CAAGTTAAGCAGATGAGACTGAGGACAACTGTAGAAGACAAGATGTTCACTTTGCTGAATATAGCTGGCT
TGACAGTTATCTATGACTCTATAAATATATATATATTTTTTTTTTTATAAAATGATTTATTTATAACTAT
ATATCCATTTCTCAGACAGGTGCTTCATATCCCTCACTCCCGTAGCTGTCCATGCTGGATCTGTCCCCGT
TGTTTTTAAAAAGCTAAATAAGTTATTAACATGACTGCATCCAGCGAGCCAAACCTGTCTGGTGTACAGC
TACCAGAGAAGCTTGAGATCCTAGTCAAAGCTTTCAACCACTCCAGGCATAGCTAGAGCCACTGATGCAT
CTATAGAGCTGAAGTAAAGATAGGGTTGATGCAAATCGATTTAGAATTTTCAATGTAGAAAAAACAAAAT
AAAAAGTCTATTCACTTGATGGATAGATTAGTCAAACAAACATAGAGTAGGCACTTCCCTTGACTCTGTA
AACTTTTGGATTTAACAGATTGTGCACTCCTTTTAGTTAAACACATTAGTCCCTGAAAACTAAGACCCTA
ACCATAATCCCATTGTAGACCCACCTACTCGGGTGAATATAAAGCTCGCACAGATCATCTCACAGACATC
AGACCTTGGCAAAGGAGCATCCTGAACATCTCTACACACTGAGGCAACGAATTCACCTCGAGACCATGGC
TCCAAAGAAGAAGCGTAAGGTAACCATGAGCGAGCTGATTAAGGAGAACATGCACATGAAGCTGTACATG
GAGGGCACCGTGGACAACCATCACTTCAAGTGCACATCCGAGGGCGAAGGCAAGCCCTACGAGGGCACCC
AGACCATGAGAATCAAGGTGGTCGAGGGCGGCCCTCTCCCCTTCGCCTTCGACATCCTGGCTACTAGCTT
CCTCTACGGCAGCAAGACCTTCATCAACCACACCCAGGGCATCCCCGACTTCTTCAAGCAGTCCTTCCCT
GAGGGCTTCACATGGGAGAGAGTCACCACATACGAAGACGGGGGCGTGCTGACCGCTACCCAGGACACCA
GCCTCCAGGACGGCTGCCTCATCTACAACGTCAAGATCAGAGGGGTGAACTTCACATCCAACGGCCCTGT
GATGCAGAAGAAAACACTCGGCTGGGAGGCCTTCACCGAGACGCTGTACCCCGCTGACGGCGGCCTGGAA
GGCAGAAACGACATGGCCCTGAAGCTCGTGGGCGGGAGCCATCTGATCGCAAACATCAAGACCACATATA
GATCCAAGAAACCCGCTAAGAACCTCAAGATGCCTGGCGTCTACTATGTGGACTACAGACTGGAAAGAAT
CAAGGAGGCCAACAACGAGACCTACGTCGAGCAGCACGAGGTGGCAGTGGCCAGATACTGCGACCTCCCT
AGCAAACTGGGGCACAAGCTCAATTAAAGCTGACTAATTTATTTAGCAGTAGATAGCTATATTGTGTGAA
GTGGTAACAGTCCGTAGATCTACGGACTGTTACCACTTCACGCCGACTCAAACTGCGCAGAGAAACTTCA
AACGACAACATTGGCATGGCTTTTGTTATTTTTGGCGCTTGACTCAGGATCTAAAAACTGGAACGGTGAA
GGTGACGGCAATGTTTTTTGGCAAATAAGCATCCCCGAAGTTCTACAATGCATCTGAGGACTCCATGTTT
TGTTTTCTTTAGTCATTCCAAATGTTTGTTAAATGCATTGTTCCGAAACTTATTTGCCTCTATGAAGGCT
GCCCAGTAATTGGGAGCATACTTAACATTGTAGTATTGTATGTAAATTATGTAACAAAACAATGTCTGGG
TTTTTGTACTTTTCAGCCTTAAAATCTTGGGTTTATTTTTTTTTCTTTGTTCCAAAAAAACGAAGCTTTA
CCATTCAAGATGTAAAGGTTTCCATTCCCCCTGGGCATATTGTAAAAGCTGTGTGGAACGTGGCGGTGCC
AGACATTTGGTGGGGCCAACCTGTACACTGACTAATTCAATTCCAATAAAAGTGCACATGTAAGACATCC
TACCCCTGTCTCATTTCCTGTCTTGGCTCTGAGTGGCTTCAATAAAAATGGCTTTTGTGAAGTTGCACCA
TGTTAATTACATTTCAGCACTTTCACACCAGGTTTTTGACTAATTTGAATTTATCGAAGTTTGACCTTTT
TTTTTTTTTTTCTTCAAGCTAATTTGAGGTTATCAAACCATTTCATTGGAGGAAACTTAATGTTTAAAAG
CATAAATTCGAAACATGATTCATTTATTTAACTGCTTAATGGTGAAACAAACTTCAAGTAATACACCAAG
TGTTCCCTCATATGAAGGTAGCTAACTGCAAACGGCCTTAACTTTCCATCTTAAGTTGAGCTACATAAAG
GCTTTAACAGGAAGGAACTGCCAGTTTAAAAGTCAAACCACCATGACTGATATAAATTCTTGTCCATATA
ACCTTGCGTTTCACACAATATAGCTATCTACTGCTAAATAAATTAGAGCTCATAACTTCGTATAATGTAT
GCTATACGAAGTTATGTTAGATAACTTCGTATAAAGTATCCTATACGAAGTTATGCGAGCTAACTTTAAA
TAATTGGCATTATTTAAAGTTATGAATCGATAAGTGAAGAGCTATCCGGATATATATGTATGTTATCATA
ACTGTACTGGCTATGTCAGGTGGTAATGACTGTAACGTTACGTTACTCGTTGTAGGCACGACATTGAATA
TGCTCTTCTCCGCTGTGGCCCGAACGCCTCCCGCTAGCGATGGGATCTAATACGACTCACTATAGGGAGA
CCAAGGGAAAATAGAATGAAGTGATCTCCAAAAAATAAGTACTTTTTGACTGTAAATAAAATTGTAAGGA
GTAAAAAGTACTTTTTTTTCTAAAAAAATGTAATTAAGTAAAAGTAAAAGTATTGATTTTTAATTGTACT
CAAGTAAAGTAAAAATCCCCAAAAATAATACTTAAGTACAGTAATCAAGTAAAATTACTCAAGTACTTTA
CACCTCTGGGATCCAGCTGCATCATGAACAATAAAACTGTCTGCTTACATAAACAGTAATACAAGGGGTG
TTATGAGCCATATTCAACGGGAAACGTCGAGGCCGCGATTAAATTCCAACATGGATGCTGATTTATATGG
GTATAAATGGGCTCGCGATAATGTCGGGCAATCAGGTGCGACAATCTATCGCTTGTATGGGAAGCCCGAT
GCGCCAGAGTTGTTTCTGAAACATGGCAAAGGTAGCGTTGCCAATGATGTTACAGATGAGATGGTCAGAC
TAAACTGGCTGACGGAATTTATGCCTCTTCCGACCATCAAGCATTTTATCCGTACTCCTGATGATGCATG
GTTACTCACCACTGCGATCCCCGGAAAAACAGCATTCCAGGTATTAGAAGAATATCCTGATTCAGGTGAA
AATATTGTTGATGCGCTGGCAGTGTTCCTGCGCCGGTTGCATTCGATTCCTGTTTGTAATTGTCCTTTTA
ACAGCGATCGCGTATTTCGTCTCGCTCAGGCGCAATCACGAATGAATAACGGTTTGGTTGATGCGAGTGA
TTTTGATGACGAGCGTAATGGCTGGCCTGTTGAACAAGTCTGGAAAGAAATGCATAAACTTTTGCCATTC
TCACCGGATTCAGTCGTCACTCATGGTGATTTCTCACTTGATAACCTTATTTTTGACGAGGGGAAATTAA
TAGGTTGTATTGATGTTGGACGAGTCGGAATCGCAGACCGATACCAGGATCTTGCCATCCTATGGAACTG
CCTCGGTGAGTTTTCTCCTTCATTACAGAAACGGCTTTTTCAAAAATATGGTATTGATAATCCTGATATG
AATAAATTGCAGTTTCATTTGATGCTCGATGAGTTTTTCTAATCAGAATTGGTTAATTGGTTGTAACACT
GGCAAAAAGGATCTAGGTGAAGATCCTTTTTGATAATCTCATGACCAAAATCCCTTAACGTGAGTTTTCG
TTCCACTGAGCGTCAGACCCCGTAGAAAAGATCAAAGGATCTTCTTGAGATCCTTTTTTTCTGCGCGTAA
TCTGCTGCTTGCAAACAAAAAAACCACCGCTACCAGCGGTGGTTTGTTTGCCGGATCAAGAGCTACCAAC
TCTTTTTCCGAAGGTAACTGGCTTCAGCAGAGCGCAGATACCAAATACTGTTCTTCTAGTGTAGCCGTAG
TTAGGCCACCACTTCAAGAACTCTGTAGCACCGCCTACATACCTCGCTCTGCTAATCCTGTTACCAGTGG
CTGCTGCCAGTGGCGATAAGTCGTGTCTTACCGGGTTGGACTCAAGACGATAGTTACCGGATAAGGCGCA
GCGGTCGGGCTGAACGGGGGGTTCGTGCACACAGCCCAGCTTGGAGCGAACGACCTACACCGAACTGAGA
TACCTACAGCGTGAGCTATGAGAAAGCGCCACGGTTCCCGAAGGGAGAAAGGCGGACAGGTATCCGGTAA
GCGGCAGGGTCGGAACAGGAGAGCGCACGAGGGAGCTTCCAGGGGGAAACGCCTGGTATCTTTATAGTCC
TGT
Features (pLannotate 1.2.2; 20 found; start..end, strand, type, name):
    457..475     -  promoter       T7 Φ3.8 promoter (fragment): weak promoter for bacteriophage T7 RNA polymerase
    532..553     +  protein_bind   CAP binding site: CAP binding activates transcription in the presence of cAMP. E. coli catabolite activator protein
    568..598     +  promoter       lac promoter: promoter for the E. coli lac operon
    606..622     +  protein_bind   lac operator: The lac repressor binds to the lac operator to inhibit transcription in E. coli. This inhibition can be relieved by adding lactose or isopropyl-β-D-thiogalactopyranoside (IPTG). lac repressor encoded by lacI
    667..685     +  promoter       T3 promoter: promoter for bacteriophage T3 RNA polymerase
    701..724     +  misc_feature   MCS (fragment): pBluescript multiple cloning site
    733..751     -  promoter       T7 promoter: promoter for bacteriophage T7 RNA polymerase
    759..914     +  CDS            lacZα (fragment): LacZα fragment of β-galactosidase; lacZ fragment
    978..1011    +  protein_bind   loxP: Cre-mediated recombination occurs in the 8-bp core sequence (GCATACAT). Cre recombinase
   1016..1049    +  protein_bind   lox2272: Cre-mediated recombination occurs in the 8-bp core sequence (GGATACTT). lox2272 sites are compatible with each other, but incompatible with loxP or loxN sites (Lee and Saito, 1988). Cre recombinase
   1194..1250    +  CDS            P2A: 2A peptide from porcine teschovirus-1 polyprotein Eukaryotic ribosomes fail to insert a peptide bond between the Gly and Pro residues, yielding separate polypeptides.
   1251..1691    +  CDS            GAL4 (fragment): GAL4_YEAST - Experimental evidence at protein level: Swiss-Prot protein existence level 1. This protein is a positive regulator for the gene expression of the galactose-induced genes such as GAL1, GAL2, GAL7, GAL10, and MEL1 which code for the enzymes used to convert galactose to glucose. It recognizes a 17 base pair sequence in (5'-CGGRNNRCYNYNCNCCG-3') the upstream activating sequence (UAS-G) of these genes. From Saccharomyces cerevisiae (strain ATCC 204508 / S288c) (Baker's yeast).
   2493..2509    +  promoter       LEU2 promoter (fragment): S. cerevisiae LEU2
   3456..4154    +  CDS            TagBFP: TagBFP is a basic (constitutively fluorescent) blue fluorescent protein published in 2008, derived from Entacmaea quadricolor. It is reported to be a very rapidly-maturing monomer with very low acid sensitivity.
   4581..4597    +  misc_feature   CEN/ARS (fragment): S. cerevisiae CEN6 centromere fused to an autonomously replicating sequence
   5232..5265    -  protein_bind   loxP: Cre-mediated recombination occurs in the 8-bp core sequence (GCATACAT). Cre recombinase
   5271..5304    -  protein_bind   lox2272: Cre-mediated recombination occurs in the 8-bp core sequence (GGATACTT). lox2272 sites are compatible with each other, but incompatible with loxP or loxN sites (Lee and Saito, 1988). Cre recombinase
   5508..5526    +  promoter       T7 promoter: promoter for bacteriophage T7 RNA polymerase
   5813..6622    +  CDS            KanR: aminoglycoside phosphotransferase; aph(3')-Ia; confers resistance to kanamycin in bacteria or G418 (Geneticin®) in eukaryotes
   6765..70      +  rep_origin     ori (across the origin): high-copy-number ColE1/pMB1/pBR322/pUC origin of replication
