[The description below was written by a language model from this plasmid's Addgene catalogue record and pLannotate feature annotations shown in this document.]
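Description:
pUFlip-floxed2A-KalTA4-; HE1A:BFP -0 is a bacterial donor plasmid for building Cre/lox-regulated conditional alleles in zebrafish by CRISPR-directed targeted integration using the GeneWeld method. It is based on the small pK backbone and is maintained in E. coli through a high-copy ColE1/pUC-type origin with kanamycin selection (KanR, aph(3')-Ia). Remnants of a pBluescript-style cloning region are also annotated: lac promoter and operator, a lacZα fragment, and T3 and T7 promoters. The catalogue lists a total size of 7,229 bp, while the sequenced record is 7,283 nt.

The roughly 4.5 kb payload lies between two pairs of recombinase sites. A loxP and a lox2272 site sit upstream on the forward strand, and a second loxP and lox2272 sit downstream on the reverse strand. Pairs of incompatible lox sites in opposing orientation are the standard basis for Cre-mediated, stable inversion of the intervening cassette, which fits the "UFlip" name and the stated conditional rescue and inactivation purpose. Within the cassette, a P2A peptide is followed directly by a GAL4 DNA-binding fragment, which corresponds to the KalTA4 transactivator named in the record. If integrated in frame, the 2A would allow KalTA4 to be released as a separate polypeptide from the host gene's transcript. The "-0" suffix may denote reading frame, but the record does not say so. A separate TagBFP reporter, described as driven by the hatching enzyme 1 (HE1A) promoter, presumably acts as a secondary marker for identifying carriers. That promoter, any splice or terminator elements, and the homology arm cloning sites are not annotated. The very short LEU2 promoter, CEN/ARS and T7 Φ3.8 hits are probably spurious matches.
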