Addgene plasmid #180010: pUFlip-floxed2A-KalTA4-; HE1A:BFP -0
Purpose: Donor for generating conditional alleles in zebrafish using precise CRISPR directed genomic integration with the GeneWeld method
Depositing lab: Jeffrey Essner. Depositing organization: Iowa State University. Publication: Cre/lox regulated conditional rescue and inactivation with zebrafish UFlip alleles generated by CRISPR-Cas9 targeted integration. Liu F, Kambakam S, Almeida MP, Ming Z, Welker JM, Wierson WA, Schultz-Rogers LE, Ekker SC, Clark KJ, Essner JJ, McGrail M. Elife. 2022 Jun 17;11. pii: 71478. doi: 10.7554/eLife.71478. PubMed 35713402.
Backbone
  Vector backbone: pK
  Backbone manufacturer: Karl J. Clark
  Backbone size w/o insert (bp): 2730
  Total vector size (bp): 7229
  Vector type: Synthetic Biology
Growth in bacteria
  Bacterial resistance: Kanamycin, 50 μg/mL
  Growth temperature: 30°C
  Growth strain: NEB Stable
  Copy number: High Copy
Gene/Insert
  Gene/Insert name: 2A-KalTA4; HE1A: BFP (alt name: P2A-monomeric KalTA4 hatching enzyme 1: BFP)
  Species: D. rerio (zebrafish)
  Insert size (bp): 4499
  Cloning method: Gibson Cloning
  Sequencing primers: 5′ aaaagcaagaaagaaaactagagtgg; 3′ atggctcataacaccccttg
Terms and licenses: Academic/Nonprofit Terms; Industry Terms: Not Available to Industry
Depositor comments: Please visit https://www.biorxiv.org/content/10.1101/2021.06.18.448732v1 for bioRxiv preprint.
How to cite: pUFlip-floxed2A-KalTA4-; HE1A:BFP -0 was a gift from Jeffrey Essner (Addgene plasmid # 180010 ; http://n2t.net/addgene:180010 ; RRID:Addgene_180010)
